Addgene plasmid #214222: pDSG595
Purpose: competition strain 2 integrase plasmid
Depositing lab: Uri Alon. Depositing organization: Weizmann Institute of Science. Publication: A synthetic differentiation circuit in Escherichia coli for suppressing mutant takeover. Glass DS, Bren A, Vaisbourd E, Mayo A, Alon U. Cell. 2024 Jan 31:S0092-8674(24)00061-8. doi: 10.1016/j.cell.2024.01.024. PubMed 38320549.
Backbone
  Vector backbone: pSB4S5
  Vector type: Bacterial Expression, Synthetic Biology
Growth in bacteria
  Bacterial resistance: Spectinomycin, 50 μg/mL
  Growth temperature: 37°C
  Growth strain: DH5alpha
  Copy number: Low Copy
Gene/Insert
  Gene/Insert name: PhlF, A118
Resource information
  A portion of this plasmid was derived from a plasmid made by: pNR220 (Addgene #79541)
Terms and licenses: Academic/Nonprofit Terms; Industry Terms: Not Available to Industry
How to cite: pDSG595 was a gift from Uri Alon (Addgene plasmid # 214222 ; http://n2t.net/addgene:214222 ; RRID:Addgene_214222)
