[The description below was written by a language model from this plasmid's Addgene catalogue record and pLannotate feature annotations shown in this document.]
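Description:
pDSG595 is a low-copy bacterial expression plasmid for synthetic biology work in Escherichia coli, built on the BioBrick backbone pSB4S5. It replicates from the pSC101 origin, which depends on the plasmid-encoded Rep101 (RepA) protein, and it is selected with spectinomycin through the SmR (aadA) aminoglycoside adenylyltransferase gene, which also confers streptomycin resistance. The backbone is heavily insulated with transcription terminators: two lambda t0 copies, plus tonB, his operon and T3Te terminators. These flank the BioBrick prefix and suffix that bracket the cloning region. A short tnpA fragment next to the resistance gene appears to be a remnant carried with the marker cassette rather than a functional transposase.

The catalogue lists the insert as PhlF and A118. PhlF is a TetR-family transcriptional repressor widely used in genetic circuits. A118 is generally known as a phage-derived serine integrase that catalyses irreversible recombination between its attachment sites, which fits the plasmid's description as an integrase plasmid. Neither coding sequence was picked up by the automated annotation. The roughly 2.3 kb unannotated stretch between the threonine operon leader fragment and the second rrnB T1 terminator is the likely location of these genes, but this is an inference. The record does not identify the promoters, ribosome binding sites or inducers that control them. Two rrnB T1 terminators bound this region.

The stated purpose is "competition strain 2 integrase plasmid", from a study of a synthetic differentiation circuit in E. coli designed to suppress mutant takeover. Part of the plasmid derives from an earlier plasmid, pNR220. How the plasmid functions within the competition strain is not described in the record.
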