Features (pLannotate 1.2.2; 15 found; start..end, strand, type, name):
      1..72      -  terminator     rrnB T1 terminator: transcription terminator T1 from the E. coli rrnB gene
    126..194     -  ncRNA          Thr leader (fragment): Accession: RF00506 - Threonine operon leader
   2537..2623    +  terminator     rrnB T1 terminator: Escherichia coli rrnB; transcription terminator T1 from the E. coli rrnB gene
   2637..2657    +  misc_feature   BioBrick suffix: universal suffix for all parts
   2693..2724    +  terminator     tonB terminator: bidirectional E. coli tonB-P14 transcription terminator
   2771..2811    -  terminator     bacterial terminator (fragment): putative bacterial transcription terminator
   2827..2921    -  terminator     lambda t0 terminator: transcription terminator from phage lambda
   2933..3724    -  CDS            SmR: aminoglycoside adenylyltransferase (Murphy, 1985); aadA; confers resistance to spectinomycin and streptomycin
   3756..3878    -  CDS            tnpA (fragment): TN5P_ECOLX - Also known as tnp. Experimental evidence at protein level: Swiss-Prot protein existence level 1. Mediates transposition of transposon Tn5 by a 'cut and paste' mechanism. First, the monomeric transposase binds the 19 bp inverted DNA repeats flanking the transposon. Then, dimerization of the DNA- bound transposase creates a synaptic DNA complex. After nicking of the first DNA strand, excision of the transposon proceeds through a series of intermediates. The transposase then mediates the insertion of the transposon at a new site by strand transfer. The activity of the wild- type tran
   4082..5032    -  CDS            Rep101: RepA protein needed for replication with the pSC101 origin; rep101
   5080..5302    -  rep_origin     pSC101 ori: low-copy replication origin that requires the Rep101 protein
   5794..5888    -  terminator     lambda t0 terminator: transcription terminator from phage lambda
   5925..5984    +  terminator     his operon terminator: This putative transcriptin terminator from the E. coli his operon has a 2-bp deletion introduced during synthesis. Its efficiency has not been determined.
   6044..6073    -  terminator     T3Te terminator: phage T3 early transcription terminator
   6120..6141    +  misc_feature   BioBrick prefix: BioBrick prefix for parts that do not start with "ATG"
>Addgene plasmid #214222 | pDSG595 | addgene full sequence | sequence record 426752 | Addgene NGS Result
GAGAGCGTTCACCGACAAACAACAGATAAAACGAAAGGCCCAGTCTTTCGACTGAGCCTTTCGTTTTATT
TGATGCCTGGGGAGTGTGAGTGGGAGGTCTGTATGTACGTCGAGTACCTTTGGTCGAAAAAAAAAGCCCG
CACTGTCAGGTGCGGGCTTTTTTCTGTGTTTCCTTAACGCTGTGTACCCGGACAAACACCATTAATCAGC
AGGAAGGTAAATTCTTCAATATCCTGTTCAACGGTCAGCTGTTCGGTCAGTAGGCGATACCAACAAAAAC
CAAAAATCATATCCAGCAGCAGTTCACGATTGGTATCTTTCGGCAGTTCACCATTGCTAATGGCATTTTC
AACCAGTTTTTTCGGCATCTCACGACGACGTTCCATAAACTGATCTTTCAGCTGGGTCAGGGTTGCAGGG
TCCAGCTGTGCTTCTGCAATAACACAACGAAATGCTTCACCACAAATGGTTTCACGCCAAACTTTCCACA
GATTACGCAGCAGAAAATCCAGATCGGCTTTAAAGCTACCCAGATCCGGAAATTTACGCACCTGTTCGCT
TTCATTTTCATACACTTCGGCAATCAGTGCTGCTTTATTGGTCCACCAACGATAAATGGTCGGTTTGCTT
GCACCGGCACGACGTGCAACGCTTTCAATGCTCAGACCGCTATAACCACATTCTTTCAGGATTTCAATGG
TGCTGGTCAGAATTGCTTTATGGGTATGCGGACTACGCAGGCTACCAATGCTGCTACGGCTCGGGGTACG
TGCCATTAATTATTCCTACTTTCAGAGGAAAGTTAAACAAAATTATTTGTAGAGGGAAACCGTTGTGGTC
TCCCTGAATATATTATACGAGCCTTATGCATGCCCGTAAAGTTATCCAGCAACCACTCATAGACCTAGGG
CAGCAGATAGGGACGACGTGGTGTTAGCTGTGCCGTCGGAATTGCTATAGCCCTTAACGCATGAGAAAGC
CCCCGGAAGATCACCTTCCGGGGGCTTTTTTATTGCGCTCTGATTCGTTACCAATTGACATGATACGAAA
CGTACCGTATCGTTAAGGTTACTTAGCCATCCCGAAATACGTTTTATTAAGTAATGAAGGCAGCTATTTA
TATACGTGTTTCTACTCAAGAGCAAGTAGAAAATTATTCAATACAAGCTCAAACTGAAAAACTAACAGGA
TTGTGCCGCTCGAAGGACTGGGACGTATACGATATTTTCATTGACGGCGGATACTCCGGCTCAAATATGA
ATCGTCCCGCATTAAATGAAATGCTAAGTAAACTACACGAAATTGATGCTGTAGTCGTATATCGATTAGA
CAGACTATCCCGCTCACAAAGAGACACAATAACGCTTATTGAAGAATACTTCTTAAAAAACAATGTAGAG
TTTGTTAGTTTGTCTGAAACGCTTGATACCAGTTCCCCTTTCGGTCGTGCAATGATTGGTATATTATCAG
TATTCGCACAGCTAGAGCGCGAAACAATCCGAGATCGTATGGTGATGGGGAAAATTAAGCGTATTGAAGC
AGGTCTTCCGTTAACAACTGCGAAAGGTAGAACGTTCGGCTATGATGTTATAGATACAAAATTATACATT
AATGAAGAAGAAGCAAAACAGTTACAACTGATTTATGATATTTTCGAAGAAGAACAAAGTATAACTTTTT
TACAGAAAAGACTAAAAAAATTAGGCTTTAAAGTTAGAACATATAATCGCTATAACAACTGGCTAACTAA
TGATTTGTATTGTGGTTATGTTTCATATAAAGATAAAGTTCATGTAAAAGGTATTCATGAACCTATCATC
AGTGAAGAGCAATTCTATAGAGTTCAAGAAATATTTACTCGTATGGGTAAAAATCCGAACATGAATAGAG
ATTCAGCATCGTTGCTAAATAATTTAGTAGTTTGTAGTAAATGCGGGTTAGGCTTTGTTCATCGTAGAAA
AGATACAATGTCGCGTGGTAAAAAATATCATTATAGATATTATAGTTGCAAGACTTATAAACATACTCAT
GAACTCGAAAAATGCGGGAATAAAATTTGGAGAGCTGACAAACTTGAAGAATTAATTATTAATCGTGTGA
ATAATTATAGTTTCGCTTCCAGAAATGTAGATAAAGAAGATGAATTAGATAGCTTAAATGAAAAGCTTAA
AATAGAACATGCAAAGAAAAAACGATTATTTGATTTATATATAAATGGCTCGTATGAAGTTTCAGAACTT
GATTCTATGATGAATGATATTGATGCTCAAATTAATTATTATGAATCACAAATAGAAGCTAACGAAGAAT
TGAAGAAAAACAAAAAGATACAAGAAAATTTAGCTGATTTAGCAACAGTTGATTTTGACTCTTTAGAGTT
CAGAGAAAAGCAACTTTATTTAAAATCACTAATAAACAAAATTTATATTGATGGTGAACAAGTTACTATT
GAATGGCTCGAACAGAAACTGATCAGCGAAGAAGATCTGTGATAGTAATAACCCGGGGGTTCCCATGGTA
CGCGTGCTAGAGGCATCAAATAAAACGAAAGGCTCAGTCGAAAGACTGGGCCTTTCGTTTTATCTGTTGT
TTGTCGGTGAACGCTCTCCTGAGTAGGACAAATCCGCCGCCCTAGATACTAGTAGCGGCCGCTGCAGGAG
TCACTAAGGGTTAGTTAGTTAGATTAGCAGAAAGTCAAAAGCCTCCGACCGGAGGCTTTTGACTAAAACT
TCCCTTGGGGTTATCATTGGGGCTCACTCAAAGGCGGTAATCAGATAAAAAAAATCCTTAGCTTTCGCTA
AGGATGATTTCTGCTAGTATGCTTGGATTCTCACCAATAAAAAACGCCCGGCGGCAACCGAGCGTTCTGA
ACAAATCCAGATGGAGTTCTGAGGTCATTACTGGATCTATCAACAGGAGTCCAAGCGAGCTCTTATTTGC
CGACTACCTTGGTGATCTCGCCTTTCACGTAGTGGACAAATTCTTCCAACTGATCTGCGCGCGAGGCCAA
GCGATCTTCTTCTTGTCCAAGATAAGCCTGTCTAGCTTCAAGTATGACGGGCTGATACTGGGCCGGCAGG
CGCTCCATTGCCCAGTCGGCAGCGACATCCTTCGGCGCGATTTTGCCGGTTACTGCGCTGTACCAAATGC
GGGACAACGTAAGCACTACATTTCGCTCATCGCCAGCCCAGTCGGGCGGCGAGTTCCATAGCGTTAAGGT
TTCATTTAGCGCCTCAAATAGATCCTGTTCAGGAACCGGATCAAAGAGTTCCTCCGCCGCTGGACCTACC
AAGGCAACGCTATGTTCTCTTGCTTTTGTCAGCAAGATAGCCAGATCAATGTCGATCGTGGCTGGCTCGA
AGATACCTGCAAGAATGTCATTGCGCTGCCATTCTCCAAATTGCAGTTCGCGCTTAGCTGGATAACGCCA
CGGAATGATGTCGTCGTGCACAACAATGGTGACTTCTACAGCGCGGAGAATCTCGCTCTCTCCAGGGGAA
GCCGAAGTTTCCAAAAGGTCGTTGATCAAAGCTCGCCGCGTTGTTTCATCAAGCCTTACGGTCACCGTAA
CCAGCAAATCAATATCACTGTGTGGCTTCAGGCCGCCATCCACTGCGGAGCCGTACAAATGTACGGCCAG
CAACGTCGGTTCGAGATGGCGCTCGATGACGCCAACTACCTCTGATAGTTGAGTCGATACTTCGGCGATC
ACCGCTTCCCTCATACGAAACGATCCTCATCCTGTCTCTTGATCAGATCTTGATCCCCTGCGCCATCAGA
TCCTTGGCGGCAAGAAAGCCATCCAGTTTACTTTGCAGGGCTTCCCAACCTTACCAGAGGGCGCCCCAGC
TGGCAATTCCGGTTCGCTTGCTCTCTAGTAGTTACATTGTCGATCTGTTCATGGTGAACAGCTTTGAATG
CACCAAAAACTCGTAAAAGCTCTGATGTATCTATCTTTTTTACACCGTTTTCATCTGTGCATATGGACAG
TTTTCCCTTTGATATGTAACGGTGAACAGTTGTTCTACTTTTGTTTGTTAGTCTTGATGCTTCACTGATA
GATACAAGAGCCATAAGAACCTCAGATCCTTCCGTATTTAGCCAGTATGTTCTCTAGTGTGGTTCGTTGT
TTTTGCGTGAGCCATGAGAACGAACCATTGAGATCATACTTACTTTGCATGTCACTCAAAAATTTTGCCT
CAAAACTGGTGAGCTGAATTTTTGCAGTTAAAGCATCGTGTAGTGTTTTTCTTAGTCCGTTATGTAGGTA
GGAATCTGATGTAATGGTTGTTGGTATTTTGTCACCATTCATTTTTATCTGGTTGTTCTCAAGTTCGGTT
ACGAGATCCATTTGTCTATCTAGTTCAACTTGGAAAATCAACGTATCAGTCGGGCGGCCTCGCTTATCAA
CCACCAATTTCATATTGCTGTAAGTGTTTAAATCTTTACTTATTGGTTTCAAAACCCATTGGTTAAGCCT
TTTAAACTCATGGTAGTTATTTTCAAGCATTAACATGAACTTAAATTCATCAAGGCTAATCTCTATATTT
GCCTTGTGAGTTTTCTTTTGTGTTAGTTCTTTTAATAACCACTCATAAATCCTCATAGAGTATTTGTTTT
CAAAAGACTTAACATGTTCCAGATTATATTTTATGAATTTTTTTAACTGGAAAAGATAAGGCAATATCTC
TTCACTAAAAACTAATTCTAATTTTTCGCTTGAGAACTTGGCATAGTTTGTCCACTGGAAAATCCCAAAG
CCTTTAACCAAAGGATTCCTGATTTCCACAGTTCTCGTCATCAGCTCTCTGGTTGCTTTAGCTAATACAC
CATAAGCATTTTCCCTACTGATGTTCATCATCTGAGCGTATTGGTTATAAGTGAACGATACCGTCCGTTC
TTTCCTTGTAGGGTTTTCAATCGTGGGGTTGAGTAGTGCCACACAGCATAAAATTAGCTTGGTTTCATGC
TCCGTTAAGTCATAGCGACTAATCGCTAGTTCATTTGCTTTGAAAACAACTAATTCAGACATACATCTCA
ATTGGTCTAGGTGATTTTAATCACTATACCAATTGAGATGGGCTAGTCAATGATAATTACATGTCCTTTT
CCTTTGAGTTGTGGGTATCTGTAAATTCTGCTAGACCTTTGCTGGAAAACTTGTAAATTCTGCTAGACCC
TCTGTAAATTCCGCTAGACCTTTGTGTGTTTTTTTTGTTTATATTCAAGTGGTTATAATTTATAGAATAA
AGAAAGAATAAAAAAAGATAAAAAGAATAGATCCCAGCCCTGTGTATAACTCACTACTTTAGTCAGTTCC
GCAGTATTACAAAAGGATGTCGCAAACGCTGTTTGCTCCTCTACAAAACAGACCTTAAAACCCTAAAGGC
TTAAGTAGCACCCTCGCAAGCTCGGGCAAATCGCTGAATATTCCTTTTGTCTCCGACCATCAGGCACCTG
AGTCGCTGTCTTTTTCGTGACATTCAGTTCGCTGCGCTCACGGCTCTGGCAGTGAATGGGGGTAAATGGC
ACTACAGGCGCCTTTTATGGATTCATGCAAGGAAACTACCCATAATACAAGAAAAGCCCGTCACGGGCTT
CTCAGGGCGTTTTATGGCGGGTCTGCTATGTGGTGCTATCTGACTTTTTGCTGTTCAGCAGTTCCTGCCC
TCTGATTTTCCAGTCTGACCACTTCGGATTATCCCGTGACAGGTCATTCAGACTGGCTAATGCACCCAGT
AAGGCAGCGGTATCATCAACAGGCTTACCCGTCTTACTGTCCCTAGTGCTTGGATTCTCACCAATAAAAA
ACGCCCGGCGGCAACCGAGCGTTCTGAACAAATCCAGATGGAGTTCTGAGGTCATTACTGGATCTATCAA
CAGGAGTCCAAGCGAGCTCGTAAACTTGGTCTGACAGCTCTAGCTCCGGCAAAAAAACGGGCAAGGTGTC
ACCACCCTGCCCTTTTTCTTTAAAACCGAAAAGATTACTTCGCGTTTGCCACCTGACGTCTAAGAAAAGG
AATATTCAGCAATTTGCCCGTGCCGAAGAAAGGCCCACCCGTGAAGGTGAGCCAGTGAGTTGATTGCTAC
GTAATTAGTTAGTTAGCCCTTAGTGACTCGAATTCGCGGCCGCTTCTAGAG
